Addgene plasmid #46440: pGEX Grb2-SH2
Depositing lab: Bruce Mayer. Depositing organization: University of Connecticut Health Center. Publication: High-throughput phosphotyrosine profiling using SH2 domains. Machida K, Thompson CM, Dierck K, Jablonowski K, Karkkainen S, Liu B, Zhang H, Nash PD, Newman DK, Nollau P, Pawson T, Renkema GH, Saksela K, Schiller MR, Shin DG, Mayer BJ. Mol Cell. 2007 Jun 22;26(6):899-915. 10.1016/j.molcel.2007.05.031 PubMed 17588523.
Backbone
  Vector backbone: pGEX2T
  Backbone manufacturer: GE Healthcare Biosciences
  Backbone size w/o insert (bp): 4900
  Vector type: Bacterial Expression
Growth in bacteria
  Bacterial resistance: Ampicillin, 100 μg/mL
  Growth temperature: 37°C
  Growth strain: DH5alpha
  Copy number: Low Copy
Gene/Insert
  Gene/Insert name: Grb2 (alt names: GRB2; ASH; Grb3-3; MST084; MSTP084; EGFRBP-GRB2; GRB2)
  Species: H. sapiens (human)
  Insert size (bp): 319
  Mutation: contains amino acids 58-159
  Entrez Gene: GRB2 (a.k.a. ASH, EGFRBP-GRB2, Grb3-3, MST084, MSTP084, NCKAP2)
  Promoter: Tac
  Tag / fusion protein: GST (N terminal on backbone); Thrombin site (N terminal on backbone)
  Cloning method: Restriction Enzyme; 5′ cloning site BamHI (not destroyed); 3′ cloning site EcoRI (not destroyed)
  Sequencing primers: 5′ pGEX-5; 3′ pGEX-3
Terms and licenses: Academic/Nonprofit Terms; Industry Terms: Not Available to Industry
Depositor comments: The molecular weight of the GST fusion protein is approximately 36.6 kDa
How to cite: pGEX Grb2-SH2 was a gift from Bruce Mayer (Addgene plasmid # 46440 ; http://n2t.net/addgene:46440 ; RRID:Addgene_46440)
