[The description below was written by a language model from this plasmid's Addgene catalogue record and pLannotate feature annotations shown in this document.]
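Description:
pGEX Grb2-SH2 is a bacterial expression plasmid built on the pGEX2T backbone for producing the SH2 domain of human GRB2 as a glutathione S-transferase fusion protein in E. coli. The annotated full sequence is about 5.25 kb. It carries a ColE1/pBR322-type origin of replication and the β-lactamase gene for ampicillin selection. The catalogue lists the plasmid as low copy, although only a short fragment of the rop gene is annotated.

The insert is a roughly 320 bp fragment encoding GRB2 amino acids 58–159. It was cloned between BamHI and EcoRI sites, both retained, in frame downstream of the Schistosoma japonicum GST coding sequence. A backbone-encoded thrombin cleavage site lies between GST and the SH2 domain, so the tag can be removed after purification. Transcription is driven by the tac promoter, a strong trp/lac hybrid, with an adjacent lac operator. The plasmid also encodes the lac repressor under the lacIq promoter, which keeps expression repressed until it is induced with IPTG. Residual lac promoter/operator and lacZα sequences downstream of lacI are remnants of the backbone, not functional payload.

The depositor notes that the fusion protein is approximately 36.6 kDa. GST fusions of this kind are purified on glutathione resin. The associated publication concerns high-throughput phosphotyrosine profiling with SH2 domains, which points to use of the purified GST–SH2 protein as a probe or affinity reagent for tyrosine-phosphorylated proteins that bind the GRB2 SH2 domain.
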