Features (pLannotate 1.2.2; 17 found; start..end, strand, type, name):
      6..107     -  CDS            yciV (fragment): RNAAM_ECOLI - Also known as trpH From Escherichia coli (strain K12).
    183..211     +  promoter       tac promoter: strong E. coli promoter; hybrid between the trp and lac UV5 promoters
    219..235     +  protein_bind   lac operator: The lac repressor binds to the lac operator to inhibit transcription in E. coli. This inhibition can be relieved by adding lactose or isopropyl-β-D-thiogalactopyranoside (IPTG). lac repressor encoded by lacI
    258..911     +  CDS            GST26_SCHJA: Experimental evidence at protein level: Swiss-Prot protein existence level 1. GST isoenzymes appear to play a central role in the parasite detoxification system. Other functions are also suspected including a role in increasing the solubility of haematin in the parasite gut. From Schistosoma japonicum (Blood fluke).
    867..1241    +  CDS            GRB2 (fragment): GRB2_HUMAN - Also known as ASH. Experimental evidence at protein level: Swiss-Prot protein existence level 1. [Isoform 2]: Does not bind to phosphorylated epidermal growth factor receptor (EGFR) but inhibits EGF-induced transactivation of a RAS-responsive element. Acts as a dominant negative protein over GRB2 and by suppressing proliferative signals, may trigger active programmed cell death. From Homo sapiens (Human).
   1268..1307    +  CDS            rop (fragment): Rop protein, which maintains plasmids at low copy number; rop
   1409..1449    +  misc_feature   bom (fragment): basis of mobility region from pBR322
   1554..1658    +  promoter       AmpR promoter: bla
   1659..2519    +  CDS            AmpR: β-lactamase; bla; confers resistance to ampicillin, carbenicillin, and related antibiotics
   2690..3278    +  rep_origin     ori: high-copy-number ColE1/pMB1/pBR322/pUC origin of replication
   3464..3515    -  misc_feature   bom (fragment): basis of mobility region from pBR322
   3522..3599    +  promoter       lacIq promoter: lacI (mutant); In the lacIq allele, a single base change in the promoter boosts expression of the lacI gene about 10-fold.
   3600..4682    +  CDS            lacI: lac repressor; lacI; The lac repressor binds to the lac operator to inhibit transcription in E. coli. This inhibition can be relieved by adding lactose or isopropyl-β-D-thiogalactopyranoside (IPTG).
   4695..4716    +  protein_bind   CAP binding site: CAP binding activates transcription in the presence of cAMP. E. coli catabolite activator protein
   4731..4761    +  promoter       lac promoter: promoter for the E. coli lac operon
   4769..4785    +  protein_bind   lac operator: The lac repressor binds to the lac operator to inhibit transcription in E. coli. This inhibition can be relieved by adding lactose or isopropyl-β-D-thiogalactopyranoside (IPTG). lac repressor encoded by lacI
   4805..4978    +  CDS            lacZα: LacZα fragment of β-galactosidase; lacZ fragment
>Addgene plasmid #46440 | pGEX Grb2-SH2 | depositor full sequence | sequence record 65601 | Full Sequence
ACGTTATCGACTGCACGGTGCACCAATGCTTCTGGCGTCAGGCAGCCATCGGAAGCTGTGGTATGGCTGT
GCAGGTCGTAAATCACTGCATAATTCGTGTCGCTCAAGGCGCACTCCCGTTCTGGATAATGTTTTTTGCG
CCGACATCATAACGGTTCTGGCAAATATTCTGAAATGAGCTGTTGACAATTAATCATCGGCTCGTATAAT
GTGTGGAATTGTGAGCGGATAACAATTTCACACAGGAAACAGTATTCATGTCCCCTATACTAGGTTATTG
GAAAATTAAGGGCCTTGTGCAACCCACTCGACTTCTTTTGGAATATCTTGAAGAAAAATATGAAGAGCAT
TTGTATGAGCGCGATGAAGGTGATAAATGGCGAAACAAAAAGTTTGAATTGGGTTTGGAGTTTCCCAATC
TTCCTTATTATATTGATGGTGATGTTAAATTAACACAGTCTATGGCCATCATACGTTATATAGCTGACAA
GCACAACATGTTGGGTGGTTGTCCAAAAGAGCGTGCAGAGATTTCAATGCTTGAAGGAGCGGTTTTGGAT
ATTAGATACGGTGTTTCGAGAATTGCATATAGTAAAGACTTTGAAACTCTCAAAGTTGATTTTCTTAGCA
AGCTACCTGAAATGCTGAAAATGTTCGAAGATCGTTTATGTCATAAAACATATTTAAATGGTGATCATGT
AACCCATCCTGACTTCATGTTGTATGACGCTCTTGATGTTGTTTTATACATGGACCCAATGTGCCTGGAT
GCGTTCCCAAAATTAGTTTGTTTTAAAAAACGTATTGAAGCTATCCCACAAATTGATAAGTACTTGAAAT
CCAGCAAGTATATAGCATGGCCTTTGCAGGGCTGGCAAGCCACGTTTGGTGGTGGCGACCATCCTCCAAA
ATCGGATCTGGTTCCGCGTGGATCCCATCCGTGGTTTTTTGGCAAAATCCCCAGAGCCAAGGCAGAAGAA
ATGCTTAGCAAACAGCGGCACGATGGGGCCTTTCTTATCCGAGAGAGTGAGAGCGCTCCTGGGGACTTCT
CCCTCTCTGTCAAGTTTGGAAACGATGTGCAGCACTTCAAGGTGCTCCGAGATGGAGCCGGGAAGTACTT
CCTCTGGGTGGTGAAGTTCAATTCTTTGAATGAGCTGGTGGATTATCACAGATCTACATCTGTCTCCAGA
AACCAGCAGATATTCCTGCGGGACATAGAACAGGTGCCACAGCAGCCGACATGAATTCATCGTGACTGAC
TGACGATCTGCCTCGCGCGTTTCGGTGATGACGGTGAAAACCTCTGACACATGCAGCTCCCGGAGACGGT
CACAGCTTGTCTGTAAGCGGATGCCGGGAGCAGACAAGCCCGTCAGGGCGCGTCAGCGGGTGTTGGCGGG
TGTCGGGGCGCAGCCATGACCCAGTCACGTAGCGATAGCGGAGTGTATAATTCTTGAAGACGAAAGGGCC
TCGTGATACGCCTATTTTTATAGGTTAATGTCATGATAATAATGGTTTCTTAGACGTCAGGTGGCACTTT
TCGGGGAAATGTGCGCGGAACCCCTATTTGTTTATTTTTCTAAATACATTCAAATATGTATCCGCTCATG
AGACAATAACCCTGATAAATGCTTCAATAATATTGAAAAAGGAAGAGTATGAGTATTCAACATTTCCGTG
TCGCCCTTATTCCCTTTTTTGCGGCATTTTGCCTTCCTGTTTTTGCTCACCCAGAAACGCTGGTGAAAGT
AAAAGATGCTGAAGATCAGTTGGGTGCACGAGTGGGTTACATCGAACTGGATCTCAACAGCGGTAAGATC
CTTGAGAGTTTTCGCCCCGAAGAACGTTTTCCAATGATGAGCACTTTTAAAGTTCTGCTATGTGGCGCGG
TATTATCCCGTGTTGACGCCGGGCAAGAGCAACTCGGTCGCCGCATACACTATTCTCAGAATGACTTGGT
TGAGTACTCACCAGTCACAGAAAAGCATCTTACGGATGGCATGACAGTAAGAGAATTATGCAGTGCTGCC
ATAACCATGAGTGATAACACTGCGGCCAACTTACTTCTGACAACGATCGGAGGACCGAAGGAGCTAACCG
CTTTTTTGCACAACATGGGGGATCATGTAACTCGCCTTGATCGTTGGGAACCGGAGCTGAATGAAGCCAT
ACCAAACGACGAGCGTGACACCACGATGCCTGCAGCAATGGCAACAACGTTGCGCAAACTATTAACTGGC
GAACTACTTACTCTAGCTTCCCGGCAACAATTAATAGACTGGATGGAGGCGGATAAAGTTGCAGGACCAC
TTCTGCGCTCGGCCCTTCCGGCTGGCTGGTTTATTGCTGATAAATCTGGAGCCGGTGAGCGTGGGTCTCG
CGGTATCATTGCAGCACTGGGGCCAGATGGTAAGCCCTCCCGTATCGTAGTTATCTACACGACGGGGAGT
CAGGCAACTATGGATGAACGAAATAGACAGATCGCTGAGATAGGTGCCTCACTGATTAAGCATTGGTAAC
TGTCAGACCAAGTTTACTCATATATACTTTAGATTGATTTAAAACTTCATTTTTAATTTAAAAGGATCTA
GGTGAAGATCCTTTTTGATAATCTCATGACCAAAATCCCTTAACGTGAGTTTTCGTTCCACTGAGCGTCA
GACCCCGTAGAAAAGATCAAAGGATCTTCTTGAGATCCTTTTTTTCTGCGCGTAATCTGCTGCTTGCAAA
CAAAAAAACCACCGCTACCAGCGGTGGTTTGTTTGCCGGATCAAGAGCTACCAACTCTTTTTCCGAAGGT
AACTGGCTTCAGCAGAGCGCAGATACCAAATACTGTCCTTCTAGTGTAGCCGTAGTTAGGCCACCACTTC
AAGAACTCTGTAGCACCGCCTACATACCTCGCTCTGCTAATCCTGTTACCAGTGGCTGCTGCCAGTGGCG
ATAAGTCGTGTCTTACCGGGTTGGACTCAAGACGATAGTTACCGGATAAGGCGCAGCGGTCGGGCTGAAC
GGGGGGTTCGTGCACACAGCCCAGCTTGGAGCGAACGACCTACACCGAACTGAGATACCTACAGCGTGAG
CTATGAGAAAGCGCCACGCTTCCCGAAGGGAGAAAGGCGGACAGGTATCCGGTAAGCGGCAGGGTCGGAA
CAGGAGAGCGCACGAGGGAGCTTCCAGGGGGAAACGCCTGGTATCTTTATAGTCCTGTCGGGTTTCGCCA
CCTCTGACTTGAGCGTCGATTTTTGTGATGCTCGTCAGGGGGGCGGAGCCTATGGAAAAACGCCAGCAAC
GCGGCCTTTTTACGGTTCCTGGCCTTTTGCTGGCCTTTTGCTCACATGTTCTTTCCTGCGTTATCCCCTG
ATTCTGTGGATAACCGTATTACCGCCTTTGAGTGAGCTGATACCGCTCGCCGCAGCCGAACGACCGAGCG
CAGCGAGTCAGTGAGCGAGGAAGCGGAAGAGCGCCTGATGCGGTATTTTCTCCTTACGCATCTGTGCGGT
ATTTCACACCGCATAAATTCCGACACCATCGAATGGTGCAAAACCTTTCGCGGTATGGCATGATAGCGCC
CGGAAGAGAGTCAATTCAGGGTGGTGAATGTGAAACCAGTAACGTTATACGATGTCGCAGAGTATGCCGG
TGTCTCTTATCAGACCGTTTCCCGCGTGGTGAACCAGGCCAGCCACGTTTCTGCGAAAACGCGGGAAAAA
GTGGAAGCGGCGATGGCGGAGCTGAATTACATTCCCAACCGCGTGGCACAACAACTGGCGGGCAAACAGT
CGTTGCTGATTGGCGTTGCCACCTCCAGTCTGGCCCTGCACGCGCCGTCGCAAATTGTCGCGGCGATTAA
ATCTCGCGCCGATCAACTGGGTGCCAGCGTGGTGGTGTCGATGGTAGAACGAAGCGGCGTCGAAGCCTGT
AAAGCGGCGGTGCACAATCTTCTCGCGCAACGCGTCAGTGGGCTGATCATTAACTATCCGCTGGATGACC
AGGATGCCATTGCTGTGGAAGCTGCCTGCACTAATGTTCCGGCGTTATTTCTTGATGTCTCTGACCAGAC
ACCCATCAACAGTATTATTTTCTCCCATGAAGACGGTACGCGACTGGGCGTGGAGCATCTGGTCGCATTG
GGTCACCAGCAAATCGCGCTGTTAGCGGGCCCATTAAGTTCTGTCTCGGCGCGTCTGCGTCTGGCTGGCT
GGCATAAATATCTCACTCGCAATCAAATTCAGCCGATAGCGGAACGGGAAGGCGACTGGAGTGCCATGTC
CGGTTTTCAACAAACCATGCAAATGCTGAATGAGGGCATCGTTCCCACTGCGATGCTGGTTGCCAACGAT
CAGATGGCGCTGGGCGCAATGCGCGCCATTACCGAGTCCGGGCTGCGCGTTGGTGCGGATATCTCGGTAG
TGGGATACGACGATACCGAAGACAGCTCATGTTATATCCCGCCGTTAACCACCATCAAACAGGATTTTCG
CCTGCTGGGGCAAACCAGCGTGGACCGCTTGCTGCAACTCTCTCAGGGCCAGGCGGTGAAGGGCAATCAG
CTGTTGCCCGTCTCACTGGTGAAAAGAAAAACCACCCTGGCGCCCAATACGCAAACCGCCTCTCCCCGCG
CGTTGGCCGATTCATTAATGCAGCTGGCACGACAGGTTTCCCGACTGGAAAGCGGGCAGTGAGCGCAACG
CAATTAATGTGAGTTAGCTCACTCATTAGGCACCCCAGGCTTTACACTTTATGCTTCCGGCTCGTATGTT
GTGTGGAATTGTGAGCGGATAACAATTTCACACAGGAAACAGCTATGACCATGATTACGGATTCACTGGC
CGTCGTTTTACAACGTCGTGACTGGGAAAACCCTGGCGTTACCCAACTTAATCGCCTTGCAGCACATCCC
CCTTTCGCCAGCTGGCGTAATAGCGAAGAGGCCCGCACCGATCGCCCTTCCCAACAGTTGCGCAGCCTGA
ATGGCGAATGGCGCTTTGCCTGGTTTCCGGCACCAGAAGCGGTGCCGGAAAGCTGGCTGGAGTGCGATCT
TCCTGAGGCCGATACTGTCGTCGTCCCCTCAAACTGGCAGATGCACGGTTACGATGCGCCCATCTACACC
AACGTAACCTATCCCATTACGGTCAATCCGCCGTTTGTTCCCACGGAGAATCCGACGGGTTGTTACTCGC
TCACATTTAATGTTGATGAAAGCTGGCTACAGGAAGGCCAGACGCGAATTATTTTTGATGGCGTTGGAAT
T
