>Addgene plasmid #46440 | pGEX Grb2-SH2 | depositor partial sequence | sequence record 65602 | Insert sequence
GGATCCCATCCGTGGTTTTTTGGCAAAATCCCCAGAGCCAAGGCAGAAGAAATGCTTAGCAAACAGCGGC
ACGATGGGGCCTTTCTTATCCGAGAGAGTGAGAGCGCTCCTGGGGACTTCTCCCTCTCTGTCAAGTTTGG
AAACGATGTGCAGCACTTCAAGGTGCTCCGAGATGGAGCCGGGAAGTACTTCCTCTGGGTGGTGAAGTTC
AATTCTTTGAATGAGCTGGTGGATTATCACAGATCTACATCTGTCTCCAGAAACCAGCAGATATTCCTGC
GGGACATAGAACAGGTGCCACAGCAGCCGACATGAATTC
