>Addgene plasmid #46440 | pGEX Grb2-SH2 | addgene partial sequence | sequence record 66739 | pGEX5
TGGTTCCGCGTGGATCCCATCCGTGGTTTTTTGGCAAAATCCCCAGAGCCAAGGCAGAAGAAATGCTTAG
CAAACAGCGGCACGATGGGGCCTTTCTTATCCGAGAGAGTGAGAGCGCTCCTGGGGACTTCTCCCTCTCT
GTCAAGTTTGGAAACGATGTGCAGCACTTCAAGGTGCTCCGAGATGGAGCCGGGAAGTACTTCCTCTGGG
TGGTGAAGTTCAATTCTTTGAATGAGCTGGTGGATTATCACAGATCTACATCTGTCTCCAGAAACCAGCA
GATATTCCTGCGGGACATAGAACAGGTGCCACAGCAGCCGACATGAATTCATCGTGACTGACTGACGATC
TGCCTCGCGCGTTTCGGTGATGACGGTGAAAACCTCTGACACATGCAGCTCCCGGAGACGGTCACAGCTT
GTCTGTAAGCGGATGCCGGGAGCAGACAAGCCCGTCAGGGCGCGTCAGCGGGTGTTGGCGGGTGTCGGGG
CGCAGCCATGACCCAGTCACGTAGCGATAGCGGAGTGTATAATTCTTGAAGACGAAAGGGCCTCGTGATA
CGCCTATTTTTATAGGTTAATGTCATGATAATAATGGTTTCTTAGACGTCAGGTGGCACTTTTCGGGGAA
ATGTGCGCGGAACCCCTATTTGTTTATTTTTCTAAATACATTCAAATATGTATCCGCTCATGAGACAATA
ACCCTGATAAATGCTTCAATAATATTGAAAAAGGAAGAGTATGAGTATTCAACATTTCCGTGTCGCCCTT
ATTCCCTTTTTTGCGGCATTTTGCCTTCCTGTTTTTGCTCACCCAGAAA
